>Addgene plasmid #188843 | Terminase_ECBP5 | addgene full sequence | sequence record 369592 | Addgene NGS Result
ATCCTTTTTTTCTGCGCGTAATCTGCTGCTTGCAAACAAAAAAACCACCGCTACCAGCGGTGGTTTGTTT
GCCGGATCAAGAGCTACCAACTCTTTTTCCGAAGGTAACTGGCTTCAGCAGAGCGCAGATACCAAATACT
GTCCTTCTAGTGTAGCCGTAGTTAGGCCACCACTTCAAGAACTCTGTAGCACCGCCTACATACCTCGCTC
TGCTAATCCTGTTACCAGTGGCTGCTGCCAGTGGCGATAAGTCGTGTCTTACCGGGTTGGACTCAAGACG
ATAGTTACCGGATAAGGCGCAGCGGTCGGGCTGAACGGGGGGTTCGTGCACACAGCCCAGCTTGGAGCGA
ACGACCTACACCGAACTGAGATACCTACAGCGTGAGCTATGAGAAAGCGCCACGCTTCCCGAAGGGAGAA
AGGCGGACAGGTATCCGGTAAGCGGCAGGGTCGGAACAGGAGAGCGCACGAGGGAGCTTCCAGGGGGAAA
CGCCTGGTATCTTTATAGTCCTGTCGGGTTTCGCCACCTCTGACTTGAGCGTCGATTTTTGTGATGCTCG
TCAGGGGGGCGGAGCCTATGGAAAAACGCCAGCAACGCGGCCTTTTTACGGTTCCTGGCCTTTTGCTGGC
CTTTTGCTCACATGTTCTTTCCTGCGTTATCCCCTGATTCTGTGGATAACCGTATTACCGCCTTTGAGTG
AGCTGATACCGCTCGCCGCAGCCGAACGACCGAGCGCAGCGAGTCAGTGAGCGAGGAAGCGGAAGAGCGC
CTGATGCGGTATTTTCTCCTTACGCATCTGTGCGGTATTTCACACCGCATATGGTGCACTCTCAGTACAA
TCTGCTCTGATGCCGCATAGTTAAGCCAGTATACACTCCGCTATCGCTACGTGACTGGGTCATGGCTGCG
CCCCGACACCCGCCAACACCCGCTGACGCGCCCTGACGGGCTTGTCTGCTCCCGGCATCCGCTTACAGAC
AAGCTGTGACCGTCTCCGGGAGCTGCATGTGTCAGAGGTTTTCACCGTCATCACCGAAACGCGCGAGGCA
GCAGATCAATTCGCGCGCGAAGGCGAAGCGGCATGCATAATGTGCCTGTCAAATGGACGAAGCAGGGATT
CTGCAAACCCTATGCTACTCCGTCAAGCCGTCAATTGTCTGATTCGTTACCAATTATGACAACTTGACGG
CTACATCATTCACTTTTTCTTCACAACCGGCACGGAACTCGCTCGGGCTGGCCCCGGTGCATTTTTTAAA
TACCCGCGAGAAATAGAGTTGATCGTCAAAACCAACATTGCGACCGACGGTGGCGATAGGCATCCGGGTG
GTGCTCAAAAGCAGCTTCGCCTGGCTGATACGTTGGTCCTCGCGCCAGCTTAAGACGCTAATCCCTAACT
GCTGGCGGAAAAGATGTGACAGACGCGACGGCGACAAGCAAACATGCTGTGCGACGCTGGCGATATCAAA
ATTGCTGTCTGCCAGGTGATCGCTGATGTACTGACAAGCCTCGCGTACCCGATTATCCATCGGTGGATGG
AGCGACTCGTTAATCGCTTCCATGCGCCGCAGTAACAATTGCTCAAGCAGATTTATCGCCAGCAGCTCCG
AATAGCGCCCTTCCCCTTGCCCGGCGTTAATGATTTGCCCAAACAGGTCGCTGAAATGCGGCTGGTGCGC
TTCATCCGGGCGAAAGAACCCCGTATTGGCAAATATTGACGGCCAGTTAAGCCATTCATGCCAGTAGGCG
CGCGGACGAAAGTAAACCCACTGGTGATACCATTCGCGAGCCTCCGGATGACGACCGTAGTGATGAATCT
CTCCTGGCGGGAACAGCAAAATATCACCCGGTCGGCAAACAAATTCTCGTCCCTGATTTTTCACCACCCC
CTGACCGCGAATGGTGAGATTGAGAATATAACCTTTCATTCCCAGCGGTCGGTCGATAAAAAAATCGAGA
TAACCGTTGGCCTCAATCGGCGTTAAACCCGCCACCAGATGGGCATTAAACGAGTATCCCGGCAGCAGGG
GATCATTTTGCGCTTCAGCCATACTTTTCATACTCCCGCCATTCAGAGAAGAAACCAATTGTCCATATTG
CATCAGACATTGCCGTCACTGCGTCTTTTACTGGCTCTTCTCGCTAACCAAACCGGTAACCCCGCTTATT
AAAAGCATTCTGTAACAAAGCGGGACCAAAGCCATGACAAAAACGCGTAACAAAAGTGTCTATAATCACG
GCAGAAAAGTCCACATTGATTATTTGCACGGCGTCACACTTTGCTATGCCATAGCATTTTTATCCATAAG
ATTAGCGGATCCTACCTGACGCTTTTTATCGCAACTCTCTACTGTTTCTCCATACCCGTTTTTTGGGCTA
ACAGGAGGAATTAACCATGCGTCGTGTGAACCGTAACGACAAGAAAGCGCAGCTGGAGATGTGGGAGGAA
CTGGAAGCGATCCAGAAGGCGTTCCCGTTTACCGTTCAAGGTCTGTGGCTGTTCGCGAGCCTGGTGCTGG
AGAAAACCATCGTTGGCAGCCCGCACCTGAACCGTACCCAGAAGGATATTCTGAGCTTTCTGCTGAACGG
TGGCAAATATATCGGTATTCAAGCGAGCCGTGGCATGACCAAGACCGTGATGGCGGCGATCCTGTGCTGC
TTCTGCCTGATTCACATGCCGCACTACCGTATCATTGTTTTTAGCCAGAACGGCAAGCGTGCGAAAGAAA
TCGCGGGCTGGGTGGTTAAGATTTTCTATGCGATCGACATTCTGGAAGTGCTGCAACCGGACACCTACGC
GGGTGATCGTAGCAGCATCGAAGCGTTCGACATTCACTGGTGCTTTCGTGGCGCGGATAAAAGCCCGAGC
GTTACCTGCTACAGCATTGAGAGCGGTGCGCAAGGTGCGCGTGCGGATCTGATCCTGGCGGACGATATTG
AAAGCCTGCAGAACAGCCGTACCGCGCAAAGCCGTGAGTGGCTGCTGGAACAGAGCCTGGAGTTTGAAAG
CATTAACCAATATGGTCGTATCATTTACCTGGGTACCCCGCAAGGCGTGGAGAGCATCTATAACACCCTG
CCGGCGCGTGGTTACGTTATGCGTATTTGGCCGGGCCGTTATCCGACCGCGGAGCAGCTGGAATTCTACG
GTAACGCGCTGGCGCCGCTGTTTCGTAAGGACATCGAAGCGGATCCGAGCCTGCAAAGCGGTGGCGGTCT
GGACGGTACCATGGGCAAACCGACCACCCCGGCGATGTACGATGAGGAACTGCTGCAGGAGAAGGAAATG
CGTCAAGGTCTGGCGAAATTCATGCTGCAGTTTATGGTGCACACCGGCATGAGCGACCGTGATCGTTTCA
AGCTGAAACTGGAGAACCTGGTTCTGATGAACTTTAACGCGATGCAGGGTGCGGTGATGCCGGTTTGGAA
CAGCGATCAACGTAGCATGTGGCAAGCGGCGCCGCGTTTTGGTACCCGTCCGCAAGATCGTTTCTATTTT
GCGATGCAGCAACCGTACATCATGCGTGACTTCGATCTGACCGTGATGTTTATTGATCCGGCGGGCGGTG
GCAGCCGTAGCCAGGATGAGATGGGTTATGCGATCACCAAGCTGCTGGGCACCTACGTTTATATTTACGA
CGTGGATGGTGTTAAGGGTGGCTACGAGCAGAGCGAACTGATGAAACTGGTGCAAGCGGCGAAGGACGCG
AAAGTGAACGTTTGCTATGTTGAGAAGAACTACGGTAACGGCGCGCACTTCGCGATGCTGAAGCCGCTGT
TCGAGAAATTTTACCCGGAATGCCGTCTGGAGGAAATCAACAGCACCGGTCAGAAGGAGCTGCGTATCAT
TGATACCCTGGAACCGCTGCTGGGTCAGCACCGTCTGGTGGTTAGCCAAACCGCGGTGATGAAAGATTAT
AACAGCATCCAGAAGTACCCGGCGGAAGTGAAAATGACCTATAGCTGCTTTTACCAACTTGCGCACATTA
CCAGCGACCGTGGTGCGCTGCGTCATGACGATCGTCTGGATGCGCTGGCGGGTGCGGTGGCGCAGATCGT
TAACTATATTGACTACGATCAGGAGAAGGCGGAAAAAGACCGTCAAGCGGAGGCGGATAAACACTTCTTT
GAAGTGATGGCGAACCCGAACGGTTTCGTTCACACCATGATGCACGGTGGCGACTTTATGAGCTATGTGG
AACAGCAAAACACCGGCGCGAACGCGCTGAAGAAATACTTCAACTAATGCCAGGCATCAAATTAAGCAGA
AGGCCATCCTGACGGATGGCCTTTTTGCGTTTCTACAAACTCTTTTGTTTATTTTTCTAAATACATTCAA
ATATGTATCCGCTCATGAGACAATAACCCTGATAAATGCTTCAATAATATTGAAAAAGGAAGAGTATGAG
TATTCAACATTTCCGTGTCGCCCTTATTCCCTTTTTTGCGGCATTTTGCCTTCCTGTTTTTGCTCACCCA
GAAACGCTGGTGAAAGTAAAAGATGCTGAAGATCAGTTGGGTGCACGAGTGGGTTACATCGAACTGGATC
TCAACAGCGGTAAGATCCTTGAGAGTTTTCGCCCCGAAGAACGTTTTCCAATGATGAGCACTTTTAAAGT
TCTGCTATGTGGCGCGGTATTATCCCGTGTTGACGCCGGGCAAGAGCAACTCGGTCGCCGCATACACTAT
TCTCAGAATGACTTGGTTGAGTACTCACCAGTCACAGAAAAGCATCTTACGGATGGCATGACAGTAAGAG
AATTATGCAGTGCTGCCATAACCATGAGTGATAACACTGCGGCCAACTTACTTCTGACAACGATCGGAGG
ACCGAAGGAGCTAACCGCTTTTTTGCACAACATGGGGGATCATGTAACTCGCCTTGATCGTTGGGAACCG
GAGCTGAATGAAGCCATACCAAACGACGAGCGTGACACCACGATGCCTGTAGCAATGGCAACAACGTTGC
GCAAACTATTAACTGGCGAACTACTTACTCTAGCTTCCCGGCAACAATTAATAGACTGGATGGAGGCGGA
TAAAGTTGCAGGACCACTTCTGCGCTCGGCCCTTCCGGCTGGCTGGTTTATTGCTGATAAATCTGGAGCC
GGTGAGCGTGGGTCTCGCGGTATCATTGCAGCACTGGGGCCAGATGGTAAGCCCTCCCGTATCGTAGTTA
TCTACACGACGGGGAGTCAGGCAACTATGGATGAACGAAATAGACAGATCGCTGAGATAGGTGCCTCACT
GATTAAGCATTGGTAACTGTCAGACCAAGTTTACTCATATATACTTTAGATTGATTTAAAACTTCATTTT
TAATTTAAAAGGATCTAGGTGAAGATCCTTTTTGATAATCTCATGACCAAAATCCCTTAACGTGAGTTTT
CGTTCCACTGAGCGTCAGACCCCGTAGAAAAGATCAAAGGATCTTCTTGAG
Features (pLannotate 1.2.2; 8 found; start..end, strand, type, name):
    770..910     -  misc_feature   bom: basis of mobility region from pBR322
   1012..1052    -  CDS            rop (fragment): Rop protein, which maintains plasmids at low copy number; rop
   1174..2052    -  CDS            araC: L-arabinose regulatory protein; araC
   2079..2363    +  promoter       araBAD promoter: araBAD; promoter of the L-arabinose operon of E. coli; the araC regulatory gene is transcribed in the opposite direction (Guzman et al., 1995)
   4268..4295    +  terminator     rrnB T2 terminator: transcription terminator T2 from the E. coli rrnB gene
   4314..4405    +  promoter       AmpR promoter: bla
   4406..5266    +  CDS            AmpR: β-lactamase; bla; confers resistance to ampicillin, carbenicillin, and related antibiotics
   5437..584     +  rep_origin     ori (across the origin): high-copy-number ColE1/pMB1/pBR322/pUC origin of replication
