[The description below was written by a language model from this plasmid's Addgene catalogue record and pLannotate feature annotations shown in this document.]
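Description:
Terminase_ECBP5 is a bacterial expression plasmid built on a pBAD backbone that carries the large terminase subunit gene from phage ECBP5. The total construct is 5,441 bp, of which about 1,851 bp is the terminase insert, introduced by Gibson cloning. It replicates in E. coli from a ColE1/pMB1-type origin and is catalogued as high copy. Only a short fragment of the rop gene remains next to the pBR322 bom (basis of mobility) region. Selection is by ampicillin, through the β-lactamase gene driven by its own bla promoter.

Expression follows the standard arabinose-inducible arrangement. The araC regulator is encoded on the opposite strand and divergently from the araBAD promoter, so transcription of the downstream gene is repressed without L-arabinose and activated when it is added, which allows tight and titratable control. The automated feature table does not annotate the terminase coding sequence itself. However, the unannotated interval between the araBAD promoter and the rrnB T2 terminator is large enough to hold the recorded insert, which is consistent with the terminase lying there. No epitope or purification tags are annotated or listed in the record.

Large terminases are the ATP-driven motor and nuclease components that package phage genomes into capsids. The associated publication concerns prokaryotic innate immunity that works through pattern recognition of conserved viral proteins. This suggests the plasmid is used to express an individual phage protein in bacteria under inducible control, to test whether it triggers a defence system, although the record states the purpose only as providing the large terminase from ECBP5.
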