Addgene plasmid #188843: Terminase_ECBP5
Purpose: Large terminase from phage ECBP5
Depositing lab: Feng Zhang. Depositing organization: Broad Institute. Publication: Prokaryotic innate immunity through pattern recognition of conserved viral proteins. Gao LA, Wilkinson ME, Strecker J, Makarova KS, Macrae RK, Koonin EV, Zhang F. Science. 2022 Aug 12;377(6607):eabm4096. doi: 10.1126/science.abm4096. Epub 2022 Aug 12. PubMed 35951700.
Backbone
  Vector backbone: pBAD
  Backbone size w/o insert (bp): 3590
  Total vector size (bp): 5441
  Vector type: Bacterial Expression
Growth in bacteria
  Bacterial resistance: Ampicillin, 100 μg/mL
  Growth temperature: 37°C
  Growth strain: DH5alpha
  Copy number: High Copy
Gene/Insert
  Gene/Insert name: Terminase
  Insert size (bp): 1851
  GenBank ID: YP_009146419.1
  Cloning method: Gibson Cloning
  Sequencing primers: 5′ N/A
Terms and licenses: Academic/Nonprofit Terms; Industry Terms: Not Available to Industry
How to cite: Terminase_ECBP5 was a gift from Feng Zhang (Addgene plasmid # 188843 ; http://n2t.net/addgene:188843 ; RRID:Addgene_188843)
